>Addgene plasmid #12985 | pRK5-myc-Rac1-wt | addgene partial sequence | sequence record 19409 | SP6 5'-ATTTAGGTGACACTATAG-3'
TCCAACTGCACCTCGGTTCTATCGATTGAATTGGCCACCATGGAGCAGAAGCTGATCTCCGAGGAGGACC
TGGGA
[534 nt withheld, positions 76-609]
TGCCCGCCTCCCGTGAAGAAGAGGAAGAGAAAATGCCTGCTGTTGTAAGAATTCCTGCAGAAGCTTGGCC
GCCATGGCCCAACTTGTTTATTGCAGCTTATAATGGTTACAAATAAAGCAATAGCATCACAAATTTCACA
AATAAAGCATTTT
