[The description below was written by a language model from this plasmid's Addgene catalogue record.]
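Description:
pRK5-myc-Rac1-wt is a mammalian expression plasmid built on the pRK5-Myc backbone (about 4.75 kb without insert) that carries the wild-type human RAC1 coding sequence. It is maintained in E. coli as a high-copy plasmid under ampicillin selection. The record lists no mammalian selection marker, so the plasmid appears suited mainly to transient transfection. The record does not name the promoter or polyadenylation signal. pRK5-family vectors generally drive expression from the CMV immediate-early promoter, but no feature table was supplied to confirm this. An SP6 primer is listed for sequencing from the 5′ side, which indicates an SP6 promoter site upstream of the cloning region.

The 579 bp insert corresponds to the open reading frame of Rac1, a small GTPase of the Rho family. Rac1 cycles between GDP- and GTP-bound states and regulates actin cytoskeleton dynamics, lamellipodium formation, cell migration and related signalling pathways. The insert was cloned between BamHI and EcoRI sites, both of which are retained, so it can be excised or transferred to another vector. It sits in frame with a Myc epitope encoded by the backbone, giving an N-terminally Myc-tagged protein. The N-terminal position leaves the C-terminal prenylation motif of the GTPase free, and the tag lets the exogenous protein be detected or immunoprecipitated with anti-Myc antibodies and distinguished from endogenous Rac1.

The "wt" designation marks this as the unmutated form. Such a construct is typically used for overexpression studies and as the reference control alongside constitutively active or dominant-negative Rac1 mutants in experiments on Rho GTPase signalling.
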