Addgene plasmid #12985: pRK5-myc-Rac1-wt
Depositing lab: Gary Bokoch. Depositing organization: Scripps California (The Scripps Research Institute).
Backbone
  Vector backbone: pRK5-Myc
  Backbone size w/o insert (bp): 4750
  Vector type: Mammalian Expression
Growth in bacteria
  Bacterial resistance: Ampicillin, 100 μg/mL
  Growth temperature: 37°C
  Growth strain: DH5alpha
  Copy number: High Copy
Gene/Insert
  Gene/Insert name: Rac1
  Species: H. sapiens (human)
  Insert size (bp): 579
  GenBank ID: AF498964
  Entrez Gene: RAC1 (a.k.a. MIG5, MRD48, Rac-1, TC-25, p21-Rac1)
  Tag / fusion protein: Myc (N terminal on backbone)
  Cloning method: Restriction Enzyme; 5′ cloning site BamHI (not destroyed); 3′ cloning site EcoRI (not destroyed)
  Sequencing primers: 5′ SP6
Terms and licenses: Academic/Nonprofit Terms; Industry Terms: Not Available to Industry
How to cite: pRK5-myc-Rac1-wt was a gift from Gary Bokoch (Addgene plasmid # 12985 ; http://n2t.net/addgene:12985 ; RRID:Addgene_12985)
